Addgene plasmid #100808: pCAG-N2cP
Purpose: express rabies virus CVS N2c strain phosphoprotein gene (N2cP)
Depositing lab: Ian Wickersham. Depositing organization: Massachusetts Institute of Technology.
Backbone
  Vector backbone: pCAGEN
  Backbone manufacturer: Connie Cepko
  Vector type: Mammalian Expression
Growth in bacteria
  Bacterial resistance: Ampicillin, 100 μg/mL
  Growth temperature: 37°C
  Growth strain: DH5alpha
  Copy number: High Copy
Gene/Insert
  Gene/Insert name: rabies virus CVS N2c strain phosphoprotein gene (alt name: N2cP)
  Species: rabies virus
  Insert size (bp): 894
  Promoter: CAG
  Cloning method: Gibson Cloning
  Sequencing primers: 5′ unknown; 3′ unknown
Terms and licenses: Academic/Nonprofit Terms; Industry Terms: Not Available to Industry
How to cite: pCAG-N2cP was a gift from Ian Wickersham (Addgene plasmid # 100808 ; http://n2t.net/addgene:100808 ; RRID:Addgene_100808)
