[The description below was written by a language model from this plasmid's Addgene catalogue record and pLannotate feature annotations shown in this document.]
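Description:
pCAG-N2cP is a mammalian expression plasmid of 5,689 bp built on the pCAGEN backbone. It carries the phosphoprotein (P) gene of the rabies virus CVS N2c strain. It is propagated in E. coli as a high-copy plasmid through a ColE1/pUC-type origin and is selected with ampicillin via a β-lactamase (AmpR) gene under its own promoter. The backbone also contains remnants of the lac promoter/operator region and short lacI fragments, which are cloning-vector leftovers. An SV40 origin with a fragment of the SV40 promoter and an SV40 poly(A) signal is also present. The SV40 origin can support episomal replication in cells that express large T antigen.

The expression cassette uses the composite CAG promoter, made up of the human cytomegalovirus immediate-early enhancer, the chicken β-actin promoter and a chimeric chicken β-actin/rabbit β-globin intron, which gives strong, broadly active transcription in mammalian cells. The insert is recorded as 894 bp and was introduced by Gibson cloning. It sits directly downstream of the intron and is followed by the rabbit β-globin polyadenylation signal. The short β-globin "CDS" fragments annotated on either side of the insert appear to be residual globin exon sequence belonging to the CAG cassette, not fused coding regions. No epitope tags, reporters or mammalian selection markers are annotated.

The rabies P protein is a non-catalytic cofactor of the viral polymerase and also antagonises host interferon signalling. The record states the purpose only as expression of N2cP and does not describe a specific application. Plasmids of this type are generally used to supply a viral protein in trans in transfected cells.
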