Features (pLannotate 1.2.2; 18 found; start..end, strand, type, name):
      4..383     +  enhancer       CMV enhancer: human cytomegalovirus immediate early enhancer
    386..661     +  promoter       chicken β-actin promoter: No description available
    662..1670    +  intron         chimeric intron: chimera between introns from chicken β-actin and rabbit β-globin
   1668..1724    +  CDS            HBB (fragment): HBB_LEPEU - Experimental evidence at protein level: Swiss-Prot protein existence level 1. Involved in oxygen transport from the lung to the various peripheral tissues. From Lepus europaeus (European hare).
   1734..2624    +  CDS            P: PHOSP_RABVC - Experimental evidence at protein level: Swiss-Prot protein existence level 1. Non catalytic polymerase cofactor and regulatory protein that plays a role in viral transcription and replication. Stabilizes the RNA polymerase L to the N-RNA template and binds the soluble protein N, preventing it from encapsidating non-genomic RNA. Also inhibits host IFN-alpha and IFN-beta signaling by binding and retaining phosphorylated STAT1 in the cytoplasm or by inhibiting the DNA binding of STAT1 in the nucleus. Might be involved, through interaction with host dynein, in intracellular microtubu
   2636..2707    +  CDS            HBB (fragment): HBB_PONPY - Experimental evidence at transcript level: Swiss-Prot protein existence level 2. Involved in oxygen transport from the lung to the various peripheral tissues. From Pongo pygmaeus (Bornean orangutan).
   2778..2833    +  polyA_signal   β-globin poly(A) signal: rabbit β-globin polyadenylation signal (Gil and Proudfoot, 1987)
   3216..3232    -  protein_bind   lac operator: The lac repressor binds to the lac operator to inhibit transcription in E. coli. This inhibition can be relieved by adding lactose or isopropyl-β-D-thiogalactopyranoside (IPTG). lac repressor encoded by lacI
   3240..3270    -  promoter       lac promoter: promoter for the E. coli lac operon
   3285..3306    -  protein_bind   CAP binding site: CAP binding activates transcription in the presence of cAMP. E. coli catabolite activator protein
   3319..3358    -  CDS            lacI (fragment): lac repressor; lacI; The lac repressor binds to the lac operator to inhibit transcription in E. coli. This inhibition can be relieved by adding lactose or isopropyl-β-D-thiogalactopyranoside (IPTG).
   3365..3387    +  promoter       SV40 promoter (fragment): SV40 enhancer and early promoter
   3411..3546    +  rep_origin     SV40 ori: SV40 origin of replication
   3566..3700    +  polyA_signal   SV40 poly(A) signal: SV40 polyadenylation signal
   3702..3756    -  CDS            lacI (fragment): lac repressor; lacI; The lac repressor binds to the lac operator to inhibit transcription in E. coli. This inhibition can be relieved by adding lactose or isopropyl-β-D-thiogalactopyranoside (IPTG).
   3939..4527    -  rep_origin     ori: high-copy-number ColE1/pMB1/pBR322/pUC origin of replication
   4698..5558    -  CDS            AmpR: β-lactamase; bla; confers resistance to ampicillin, carbenicillin, and related antibiotics
   5559..5663    -  promoter       AmpR promoter: bla
>Addgene plasmid #100808 | pCAG-N2cP | depositor full sequence | sequence record 189510 | pCAG-N2cP sequence 5689 bps
GTCGACATTGATTATTGACTAGTTATTAATAGTAATCAATTACGGGGTCATTAGTTCATAGCCCATATAT
GGAGTTCCGCGTTACATAACTTACGGTAAATGGCCCGCCTGGCTGACCGCCCAACGACCCCCGCCCATTG
ACGTCAATAATGACGTATGTTCCCATAGTAACGCCAATAGGGACTTTCCATTGACGTCAATGGGTGGACT
ATTTACGGTAAACTGCCCACTTGGCAGTACATCAAGTGTATCATATGCCAAGTACGCCCCCTATTGACGT
CAATGACGGTAAATGGCCCGCCTGGCATTATGCCCAGTACATGACCTTATGGGACTTTCCTACTTGGCAG
TACATCTACGTATTAGTCATCGCTATTACCATGGGTCGAGGTGAGCCCCACGTTCTGCTTCACTCTCCCC
ATCTCCCCCCCCTCCCCACCCCCAATTTTGTATTTATTTATTTTTTAATTATTTTGTGCAGCGATGGGGG
CGGGGGGGGGGGGGGCGCGCGCCAGGCGGGGCGGGGCGGGGCGAGGGGCGGGGCGGGGCGAGGCGGAGAG
GTGCGGCGGCAGCCAATCAGAGCGGCGCGCTCCGAAAGTTTCCTTTTATGGCGAGGCGGCGGCGGCGGCG
GCCCTATAAAAAGCGAAGCGCGCGGCGGGCGGGAGTCGCTGCGTTGCCTTCGCCCCGTGCCCCGCTCCGC
GCCGCCTCGCGCCGCCCGCCCCGGCTCTGACTGACCGCGTTACTCCCACAGGTGAGCGGGCGGGACGGCC
CTTCTCCTCCGGGCTGTAATTAGCGCTTGGTTTAATGACGGCTCGTTTCTTTTCTGTGGCTGCGTGAAAG
CCTTAAAGGGCTCCGGGAGGGCCCTTTGTGCGGGGGGGAGCGGCTCGGGGGGTGCGTGCGTGTGTGTGTG
CGTGGGGAGCGCCGCGTGCGGCCCGCGCTGCCCGGCGGCTGTGAGCGCTGCGGGCGCGGCGCGGGGCTTT
GTGCGCTCCGCGTGTGCGCGAGGGGAGCGCGGCCGGGGGCGGTGCCCCGCGGTGCGGGGGGGCTGCGAGG
GGAACAAAGGCTGCGTGCGGGGTGTGTGCGTGGGGGGGTGAGCAGGGGGTGTGGGCGCGGCGGTCGGGCT
GTAACCCCCCCCTGCACCCCCCTCCCCGAGTTGCTGAGCACGGCCCGGCTTCGGGTGCGGGGCTCCGTGC
GGGGCGTGGCGCGGGGCTCGCCGTGCCGGGCGGGGGGTGGCGGCAGGTGGGGGTGCCGGGCGGGGCGGGG
CCGCCTCGGGCCGGGGAGGGCTCGGGGGAGGGGCGCGGCGGCCCCGGAGCGCCGGCGGCTGTCGAGGCGC
GGCGAGCCGCAGCCATTGCCTTTTATGGTAATCGTGCGAGAGGGCGCAGGGACTTCCTTTGTCCCAAATC
TGGCGGAGCCGAAATCTGGGAGGCGCCGCCGCACCCCCTCTAGCGGGCGCGGGCGAAGCGGTGCGGCGCC
GGCAGGAAGGAAATGGGCGGGGAGGGCCTTCGTGCGTCGCCGCGCCGCCGTCCCCTTCTCCATCTCCAGC
CTCGGGGCTGCCGCAGGGGGACGGCTGCCTTCGGGGGGGACGGGGCAGGGCGGGGTTCGGCTTCTGGCGT
GTGACCGGCGGCTCTAGAGCCTCTGCTAACCATGTTCATGCCTTCTTCTTTTTCCTACAGCTCCTGGGCA
ACGTGCTGGTTATTGTGCTGTCTCATCATTTTGGCAAAGAATTCGCCGCCACCATGAGCAAGATCTTTGT
TAATCCGAGTGCAATCAGAGCCGGTCTGGCCGATCTTGAGATGGCCGAAGAGACTGTTGATCTGATCAAC
AGAAACATAGAAGACAATCAGGCTCATCTCCAGGGAGAACCCATAGAAGTGGACAACCTCCCTGAGGACA
TGAAGCGACTTCACCTGGACGATGAAAAATCGTCCAACCTTGGTGAGATGGTTAGGGTGGGAGAAGGCAA
GTATCGAGAGGACTTTCAGATGGATGAGGGAGAGGACCCCAACCTCCTGTTCCAATCGTACCTGGATAAT
GTTGGAGTCCAAATAGTCAGACAAATGAGGTCAGGAGAGAGATTCCTCAAGATATGGTCACAGACCGTAG
AGGAAATTGTATCCTATGTCACGGTCAACTTTCCTAACCCTCCAAGAAGGTCTTCGGAGGATAAATCAAC
CCAGACTACTGGCAGAGAGCTCAAGAAGGAGACAACGTCTGCTTTCTCTCAGAGAGAAAGCCAACCTTCG
AAAGCTAGGATGGTGGCTCAAGTTGCCCCTGGTCCTCCAGCCCTTGAATGGTCAGCCACCAATGAAGAAG
ATGATCTATCAGTAGAGGCTGAGATCGCTCATCAGATTGCTGAAAGCTTTTCCAAGAAGTACAAGTTTCC
CTCCCGATCTTCAGGAATATTCTTGTATAATTTTGAGCAACTGAAGATGAACCTTGATGACATAGTTAAA
GAGGCAAAAAATGTACCGGGCGTGACCCGTCTGGCCCATGATGGATCCAAAATCCCCCTGAGATGCGTAC
TGGGATGGGTCGCTTTGGCTAATTCCAAAAAATTCCAATTACTAGTCGAGGCTGACAAGCTAAGCAAAAT
CATGCAAGATGATTTGAATCGCTATACATCCTGCTAAGCGGCCGCACTCCTCAGGTGCAGGCTGCCTATC
AGAAGGTGGTGGCTGGTGTGGCCAATGCCCTGGCTCACAAATACCACTGAGATCTTTTTCCCTCTGCCAA
AAATTATGGGGACATCATGAAGCCCCTTGAGCATCTGACTTCTGGCTAATAAAGGAAATTTATTTTCATT
GCAATAGTGTGTTGGAATTTTTTGTGTCTCTCACTCGGAAGGACATATGGGAGGGCAAATCATTTAAAAC
ATCAGAATGAGTATTTGGTTTAGAGTTTGGCAACATATGCCATATGCTGGCTGCCATGAACAAAGGTGGC
TATAAAGAGGTCATCAGTATATGAAACAGCCCCCTGCTGTCCATTCCTTATTCCATAGAAAAGCCTTGAC
TTGAGGTTAGATTTTTTTTATATTTTGTTTTGTGTTATTTTTTTCTTTAACATCCCTAAAATTTTCCTTA
CATGTTTTACTAGCCAGATTTTTCCTCCTCTCCTGACTACTCCCAGTCATAGCTGTCCCTCTTCTCTTAT
GAAGATCCCTCGACCTGCAGCCCAAGCTTGGCGTAATCATGGTCATAGCTGTTTCCTGTGTGAAATTGTT
ATCCGCTCACAATTCCACACAACATACGAGCCGGAAGCATAAAGTGTAAAGCCTGGGGTGCCTAATGAGT
GAGCTAACTCACATTAATTGCGTTGCGCTCACTGCCCGCTTTCCAGTCGGGAAACCTGTCGTGCCAGCGG
ATCCGCATCTCAATTAGTCAGCAACCATAGTCCCGCCCCTAACTCCGCCCATCCCGCCCCTAACTCCGCC
CAGTTCCGCCCATTCTCCGCCCCATGGCTGACTAATTTTTTTTATTTATGCAGAGGCCGAGGCCGCCTCG
GCCTCTGAGCTATTCCAGAAGTAGTGAGGAGGCTTTTTTGGAGGCCTAGGCTTTTGCAAAAAGCTAACTT
GTTTATTGCAGCTTATAATGGTTACAAATAAAGCAATAGCATCACAAATTTCACAAATAAAGCATTTTTT
TCACTGCATTCTAGTTGTGGTTTGTCCAAACTCATCAATGTATCTTATCATGTCTGGATCCGCTGCATTA
ATGAATCGGCCAACGCGCGGGGAGAGGCGGTTTGCGTATTGGGCGCTCTTCCGCTTCCTCGCTCACTGAC
TCGCTGCGCTCGGTCGTTCGGCTGCGGCGAGCGGTATCAGCTCACTCAAAGGCGGTAATACGGTTATCCA
CAGAATCAGGGGATAACGCAGGAAAGAACATGTGAGCAAAAGGCCAGCAAAAGGCCAGGAACCGTAAAAA
GGCCGCGTTGCTGGCGTTTTTCCATAGGCTCCGCCCCCCTGACGAGCATCACAAAAATCGACGCTCAAGT
CAGAGGTGGCGAAACCCGACAGGACTATAAAGATACCAGGCGTTTCCCCCTGGAAGCTCCCTCGTGCGCT
CTCCTGTTCCGACCCTGCCGCTTACCGGATACCTGTCCGCCTTTCTCCCTTCGGGAAGCGTGGCGCTTTC
TCAATGCTCACGCTGTAGGTATCTCAGTTCGGTGTAGGTCGTTCGCTCCAAGCTGGGCTGTGTGCACGAA
CCCCCCGTTCAGCCCGACCGCTGCGCCTTATCCGGTAACTATCGTCTTGAGTCCAACCCGGTAAGACACG
ACTTATCGCCACTGGCAGCAGCCACTGGTAACAGGATTAGCAGAGCGAGGTATGTAGGCGGTGCTACAGA
GTTCTTGAAGTGGTGGCCTAACTACGGCTACACTAGAAGGACAGTATTTGGTATCTGCGCTCTGCTGAAG
CCAGTTACCTTCGGAAAAAGAGTTGGTAGCTCTTGATCCGGCAAACAAACCACCGCTGGTAGCGGTGGTT
TTTTTGTTTGCAAGCAGCAGATTACGCGCAGAAAAAAAGGATCTCAAGAAGATCCTTTGATCTTTTCTAC
GGGGTCTGACGCTCAGTGGAACGAAAACTCACGTTAAGGGATTTTGGTCATGAGATTATCAAAAAGGATC
TTCACCTAGATCCTTTTAAATTAAAAATGAAGTTTTAAATCAATCTAAAGTATATATGAGTAAACTTGGT
CTGACAGTTACCAATGCTTAATCAGTGAGGCACCTATCTCAGCGATCTGTCTATTTCGTTCATCCATAGT
TGCCTGACTCCCCGTCGTGTAGATAACTACGATACGGGAGGGCTTACCATCTGGCCCCAGTGCTGCAATG
ATACCGCGAGACCCACGCTCACCGGCTCCAGATTTATCAGCAATAAACCAGCCAGCCGGAAGGGCCGAGC
GCAGAAGTGGTCCTGCAACTTTATCCGCCTCCATCCAGTCTATTAATTGTTGCCGGGAAGCTAGAGTAAG
TAGTTCGCCAGTTAATAGTTTGCGCAACGTTGTTGCCATTGCTACAGGCATCGTGGTGTCACGCTCGTCG
TTTGGTATGGCTTCATTCAGCTCCGGTTCCCAACGATCAAGGCGAGTTACATGATCCCCCATGTTGTGCA
AAAAAGCGGTTAGCTCCTTCGGTCCTCCGATCGTTGTCAGAAGTAAGTTGGCCGCAGTGTTATCACTCAT
GGTTATGGCAGCACTGCATAATTCTCTTACTGTCATGCCATCCGTAAGATGCTTTTCTGTGACTGGTGAG
TACTCAACCAAGTCATTCTGAGAATAGTGTATGCGGCGACCGAGTTGCTCTTGCCCGGCGTCAATACGGG
ATAATACCGCGCCACATAGCAGAACTTTAAAAGTGCTCATCATTGGAAAACGTTCTTCGGGGCGAAAACT
CTCAAGGATCTTACCGCTGTTGAGATCCAGTTCGATGTAACCCACTCGTGCACCCAACTGATCTTCAGCA
TCTTTTACTTTCACCAGCGTTTCTGGGTGAGCAAAAACAGGAAGGCAAAATGCCGCAAAAAAGGGAATAA
GGGCGACACGGAAATGTTGAATACTCATACTCTTCCTTTTTCAATATTATTGAAGCATTTATCAGGGTTA
TTGTCTCATGAGCGGATACATATTTGAATGTATTTAGAAAAATAAACAAATAGGGGTTCCGCGCACATTT
CCCCGAAAAGTGCCACCTG
