>Addgene plasmid #100808 | pCAG-N2cP | addgene partial sequence | sequence record 193710 | Addgene Partial NGS Result
GGGCCGGGGAGGGCTCGGGGGAGGGGCGCGGCGGCCCCCGGAGCGCCGGCGGCTGTCGAGGCGCGGCGAG
CCGCAGCCATTGCCTTTTATGGTAATCGTGCGAGAGGGCGCAGGGACTTCCTTTGTCCCAAATCTGTGCG
GAGCCGAAATCTGGGAGGCGCCGCCGCACCCCCTCTAGCGGGCGCGGGGCGAAGCGGTGCGGCGCCGGCA
GGAAGGAAATGGGCGGGGAGGGCCTTCGTGCGTCGCCGCGCCGCCGTCCCCTTCTCCCTCTCCAGCCTCG
GGGCTGTCCGCGGGGGGACGGCTGCCTTCGGGGGGGACGGGGCAGGGCGGGGTTCGGCTTCTGGCGTGTG
ACCGGCGGCTCTAGAGCCTCTGCTAACCATGTTCATGCCTTCTTCTTTTTCCTACAGCTCCTGGGCAACG
TGCTGGTTATTGTGCTGTCTCATCATTTTGGCAAAGAATTCGCCGCCACCATGAGCAAGATCTTTGTTAA
TCCGAGTGCAATCAGAGCCGGTCTGGCCGATCTTGAGATGGCCGAAGAGACTGTTGATCTGATCAACAGA
AACATAGAAGACAATCAGGCTCATCTCCAGGGAGAACCCATAGAAGTGGACAACCTCCCTGAGGACATGA
AGCGACTTCACCTGGACGATGAAAAATCGTCCAACCTTGGTGAGATGGTTAGGGTGGGAGAAGGCAAGTA
TCGAGAGGACTTTCAGATGGATGAGGGAGAGGACCCCAACCTCCTGTTCCAATCGTACCTGGATAATGTT
GGAGTCCAAATAGTCAGACAAATGAGGTCAGGAGAGAGATTCCTCAAGATATGGTCACAGACCGTAGAGG
AAATTGTATCCTATGTCACGGTCAACTTTCCTAACCCTCCAAGAAGGTCTTCGGAGGATAAATCAACCCA
GACTACTGGCAGAGAGCTCAAGAAGGAGACAACGTCTGCTTTCTCTCAGAGAGAAAGCCAACCTTCGAAA
GCTAGGATGGTGGCTCAAGTTGCCCCTGGTCCTCCAGCCCTTGAATGGTCAGCCACCAATGAAGAAGATG
ATCTATCAGTAGAGGCTGAGATCGCTCATCAGATTGCTGAAAGCTTTTCCAAGAAGTACAAGTTTCCCTC
CCGATCTTCAGGAATATTCTTGTATAATTTTGAGCAACTGAAGATGAACCTTGATGACATAGTTAAAGAG
GCAAAAAATGTACCGGGCGTGACCCGTCTGGCCCATGATGGATCCAAAATCCCCCTGAGATGCGTACTGG
GATGGGTCGCTTTGGCTAATTCCAAAAAATTCCAATTACTAGTCGAGGCTGACAAGCTAAGCAAAATCAT
GCAAGATGATTTGAATCGCTATACATCCTGCTAAGCGGCCGCACTCCTCAGGTGCAGGCTGCCTATCAGA
AGGTGGTGGCTGGTGTGGCCAATGCCCTGGCTCACAAATACCACTGAGATCTTTTTCCCTCTGCCAAAAA
TTATGGGGACATCATGAAGCCCCTTGAGCATCTGACTTCTGGCTAATAAAGGAAATTTATTTTCATTGCA
ATAGTGTGTTGGAATTTTTTGTGTCTCTCACTCGGAAGGACATATGGGAGGGCAAATCATTTAAAACATC
AGAATGAGTATTTGGTTTAGAGTTTGGCAACATATGCCCATATGCTGGCTGCCATGAACAAAGGTTGGCT
ATAAAGAGGTCATCAGTATATGAAACAGCCCCCTGCTGTCCATTCCTTATTCCATAGAAAAGCCTTGACT
TGAGGTTAGATTTTTTTTATATTTTGTTTTGTGTTATTTTTTTCTTTAACATCCCTAAAATTTTCCTTAC
ATGTTTTACTAGCCAGATTTTTCCTCCTCTCCTGACTACTCCCAGTCATAGCTGTCCCTCTTCTCTTATG
GAGATCCCTCGACCTGCAGCCCAAGCTTGGCGTAATCATGGTCATAGCTGTTTCCTGTGTGAAATTGTTA
TCCGCTCACAATTCCACACAACATACGAGCCGGAAGCATAAAGTGTAAAGCCTGGGGTGCCTAATGAGTG
AGCTAACTCACATTAATTGCGTTGCGCTCACTGCCCGCTTTCCAGTCGGGAAACCTGTCGTGCCAGCGGA
TCCGCATCTCAATTAGTCAGCAACCATAGTCCCGCCCCTAACTCCGCCCATCCCGCCCCTAACTCCGCCC
AGTTCCGCCCATTCTCCGCCCCATGGCTGACTAATTTTTTTTATTTATGCAGAGGCCGAGGCCGCCTCGG
CCTCTGAGCTATTCCAGAAGTAGTGAGGAGGCTTTTTTGGAGGCCTAGGCTTTTGCAAAAAGCTAACTTG
TTTATTGCAGCTTATAATGGTTACAAATAAAGCAATAGCATCACAAATTTCACAAATAAAGCATTTTTTT
CACTGCATTCTAGTTGTGGTTTGTCCAAACTCATCAATGTATCTTATCATGTCTGGATCCGCTGCATTAA
TGAATCGGCCAACGCGCGGGGAGAGGCGGTTTGCGTATTGGGCGCTCTTCCGCTTCCTCGCTCACTGACT
CGCTGCGCTCGGTCGTTCGGCTGCGGCGAGCGGTATCAGCTCACTCAAAGGCGGTAATACGGTTATCCAC
AGAATCAGGGGATAACGCAGGAAAGAACATGTGAGCAAAAGGCCAGCAAAAGGCCAGGAACCGTAAAAAG
GCCGCGTTGCTGGCGTTTTTCCATAGGCTCCGCCCCCCTGACGAGCATCACAAAAATCGACGCTCAAGTC
AGAGGTGGCGAAACCCGACAGGACTATAAAGATACCAGGCGTTTCCCCCTGGAAGCTCCCTCGTGCGCTC
TCCTGTTCCGACCCTGCCGCTTACCGGATACCTGTCCGCCTTTCTCCCTTCGGGAAGCGTGGCGCTTTCT
CATAGCTCACGCTGTAGGTATCTCAGTTCGGTGTAGGTCGTTCGCTCCAAGCTGGGCTGTGTGCACGAAC
CCCCCGTTCAGCCCGACCGCTGCGCCTTATCCGGTAACTATCGTCTTGAGTCCAACCCGGTAAGACACGA
CTTATCGCCACTGGCAGCAGCCACTGGTAACAGGATTAGCAGAGCGAGGTATGTAGGCGGTGCTACAGAG
TTCTTGAAGTGGTGGCCTAACTACGGCTACACTAGAAGAACAGTATTTGGTATCTGCGCTCTGCTGAAGC
CAGTTACCTTCGGAAAAAGAGTTGGTAGCTCTTGATCCGGCAAACAAACCACCGCTGGTAGCGGTGGTTT
TTTTGTTTGCAAGCAGCAGATTACGCGCAGAAAAAAAGGATCTCAAGAAGATCCTTTGATCTTTTCTACG
GGGTCTGACGCTCAGTGGAACGAAAACTCACGTTAAGGGATTTTGGTCATGAGATTATCAAAAAGGATCT
TCACCTAGATCCTTTTAAATTAAAAATGAAGTTTTAAATCAATCTAAAGTATATATGAGTAAACTTGGTC
TGACAGTTACCAATGCTTAATCAGTGAGGCACCTATCTCAGCGATCTGTCTATTTCGTTCATCCATAGTT
GCCTGACTCCCCGTCGTGTAGATAACTACGATACGGGAGGGCTTACCATCTGGCCCCAGTGCTGCAATGA
TACCGCGAGACCCACGCTCACCGGCTCCAGATTTATCAGCAATAAACCAGCCAGCCGGAAGGGCCGAGCG
CAGAAGTGGTCCTGCAACTTTATCCGCCTCCATCCAGTCTATTAATTGTTGCCGGGAAGCTAGAGTAAGT
AGTTCGCCAGTTAATAGTTTGCGCAACGTTGTTGCCATTGCTACAGGCATCGTGGTGTCACGCTCGTCGT
TTGGTATGGCTTCATTCAGCTCCGGTTCCCAACGATCAAGGCGAGTTACATGATCCCCCATGTTGTGCAA
AAAAGCGGTTAGCTCCTTCGGTCCTCCGATCGTTGTCAGAAGTAAGTTGGCCGCAGTGTTATCACTCATG
GTTATGGCAGCACTGCATAATTCTCTTACTGTCATGCCATCCGTAAGATGCTTTTCTGTGACTGGTGAGT
ACTCAACCAAGTCATTCTGAGAATAGTGTATGCGGCGACCGAGTTGCTCTTGCCCGGCGTCAATACGGGA
TAATACCGCGCCACATAGCAGAACTTTAAAAGTGCTCATCATTGGAAAACGTTCTTCGGGGCGAAAACTC
TCAAGGATCTTACCGCTGTTGAGATCCAGTTCGATGTAACCCACTCGTGCACCCAACTGATCTTCAGCAT
CTTTTACTTTCACCAGCGTTTCTGGGTGAGCAAAAACAGGAAGGCAAAATGCCGCAAAAAAGGGAATAAG
GGCGACACGGAAATGTTGAATACTCATACTCTTCCTTTTTCAATATTATTGAAGCATTTATCAGGGTTAT
TGTCTCATGAGCGGATACATATTTGAATGTATTTAGAAAAATAAACAAATAGGGGTTCCGCGCACATTTC
CCCGAAAAGTGCCACCTGGGTCGACATTGATTATTGACTAGTTATTAATAGTAATCAATTACGGGGTCAT
TAGTTCATAGCCCATATATGGAGTTCCGCGTTACATAACTTACGGTAAATGGCCCGCCTGGCTGACCGCC
CAACGACCCCCGCCCATTGACGTCAATAATGACGTATGTTCCCATAGTAACGCCAATAGGGACTTTCCAT
TGACGTCAATGGGTGGAGTATTTACGGTAAACTGCCCACTTGGCAGTACATCAAGTGTATCATATGCCAA
GTACGCCCCCTATTGACGTCAATGACGGTAAATGGCCCGCCTGGCATTATGCCCAGTACATGACCTTATG
GGACTTTCCTACTTGGCAGTACATCTACGTATTAGTCATCGCTATTACCATGGTCGAGGTGAGCCCCACG
TTCTGCTTCACTCTCCCCATCTCCCCCCCCTCCCCACCCCCAATTTTGTATTTATTTATTTTTTAATTAT
TTTGTGCAGCGATGGGGGCGGGGGGGGGGGGGGCGCGCGCCAGGCGGGGCGGGGCGGGGCGAGGGG
